Addgene plasmid #213268: GPR160-DuET
Purpose: The DuET construct encodes the named human GPCR engineered with a cleaved hemagglutinin signal peptide, a 5' FLAG and a 3' 1D4 epitope tag optimized for expression in mammalian cells and proteomics studies.
Depositing lab: Thomas Sakmar. Depositing organization: Rockefeller University. Publication: Multiplexed selectivity screening of anti-GPCR antibodies. Dahl L, Kotliar IB, Bendes A, Dodig-Crnkovic T, Fromm S, Elofsson A, Uhlen M, Sakmar TP, Schwenk JM. Sci Adv. 2023 May 3;9(18):eadf9297. doi: 10.1126/sciadv.adf9297. Epub 2023 May 3. PubMed 37134173.
Backbone
  Vector backbone: pcDNA 3.1 (+)
  Vector type: Mammalian Expression
Growth in bacteria
  Bacterial resistance: Ampicillin, 100 μg/mL
  Growth temperature: 37°C
  Growth strain: DH5alpha
  Copy number: High Copy
Gene/Insert
  Gene/Insert name: GPR160 (alt names: G protein-coupled receptor 160; GPCR1, GPCR150)
  Species: H. sapiens (human)
  Entrez Gene: GPR160 (a.k.a. GPCR1, GPCR150)
  Promoter: CMV, T7
  Tag / fusion protein: FLAG (N terminal on insert); 1D4 (C terminal on insert)
  Cloning method: Gibson Cloning
Terms and licenses: Academic/Nonprofit Terms; Industry Terms: Not Available to Industry
Depositor comments: Class: A, Family: Orphan. Ensembl ID: ENSG00000173890, Uniprot ID: Q9UJ42
How to cite: GPR160-DuET was a gift from Thomas Sakmar (Addgene plasmid # 213268 ; http://n2t.net/addgene:213268 ; RRID:Addgene_213268)
