[The description below was written by a language model from this plasmid's Addgene catalogue record and pLannotate feature annotations shown in this document.]
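Description:
GPR160-DuET is a mammalian expression plasmid built on the pcDNA 3.1 (+) backbone that carries the human orphan class A G protein-coupled receptor GPR160 (also called GPCR1 or GPCR150) in an epitope-tagged format. In E. coli it is maintained as a high-copy plasmid through a ColE1/pUC-type origin and selected with ampicillin via the β-lactamase gene. An f1 phage origin is also present. For mammalian cells, the backbone supplies a neomycin phosphotransferase gene driven by the SV40 enhancer/early promoter and terminated by the SV40 polyadenylation signal, a cassette that normally permits G418 selection of stable transfectants. Short annotated fragments such as a ble remnant, lac promoter/operator elements and a truncated HIV-1 LTR match appear to be backbone remnants or partial homology hits rather than functional parts.

The receptor coding sequence sits downstream of the CMV immediate early enhancer and promoter and is followed by the bovine growth hormone polyadenylation signal. A T7 promoter lies between the CMV promoter and the insert and can serve for in vitro transcription. According to the record, the DuET design places a cleavable hemagglutinin signal peptide and a FLAG epitope at the receptor's N terminus and a 1D4 epitope at its C terminus. The feature table detects the FLAG sequence just upstream of the GPR160 open reading frame, but does not separately annotate the signal peptide or the 1D4 tag. The insert was assembled by Gibson cloning. The dual tags allow capture and detection of the expressed receptor from either end, and the construct is intended for expression in mammalian cells and proteomics studies. It was deposited with work on multiplexed selectivity screening of anti-GPCR antibodies.
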