Features (pLannotate 1.2.2; 21 found; start..end, strand, type, name):
    723..827     -  promoter       AmpR promoter: bla
    886..938     -  misc_feature   bom (fragment): basis of mobility region from pBR322
   1093..1472    +  enhancer       CMV enhancer: human cytomegalovirus immediate early enhancer
   1473..1676    +  promoter       CMV promoter: human cytomegalovirus (CMV) immediate early promoter
   1672..1705    +  LTR            5' LTR (truncated) (fragment): truncated 5' long terminal repeat (LTR) from HIV-1
   1721..1739    +  promoter       T7 promoter: promoter for bacteriophage T7 RNA polymerase
   1832..1852    +  CDS            3xFLAG (fragment): three tandem FLAG® epitope tags
   1865..2878    +  CDS            GPR160: GP160_HUMAN - Also known as GPCR150. Experimental evidence at protein level: Swiss-Prot protein existence level 1. Orphan receptor. From Homo sapiens (Human).
   3009..3233    +  polyA_signal   bGH poly(A) signal: bovine growth hormone polyadenylation signal
   3237..3258    +  promoter       SV40 promoter (fragment): SV40 enhancer and early promoter
   3279..3707    +  rep_origin     f1 ori (sequence partly withheld): f1 bacteriophage origin of replication; arrow indicates direction of (+) strand synthesis
   3721..4050    +  promoter       SV40 promoter: SV40 enhancer and early promoter
   4117..4908    +  CDS            neo: KKA2_KLEPN - Also known as kan, nptII. Experimental evidence at protein level: Swiss-Prot protein existence level 1. Resistance to kanamycin, neomycin, paromomycin, ribostamycin, butirosin and gentamicin B. From Klebsiella pneumoniae.
   4932..5090    +  CDS            ble (fragment): BLE_KLEPN - Experimental evidence at protein level: Swiss-Prot protein existence level 1. Binding protein with a strong affinity to the bleomycin family of antibiotics. Binds to CL990; an antimitotic-antibiotic compound. From Klebsiella pneumoniae.
   5085..5206    +  polyA_signal   SV40 poly(A) signal: SV40 polyadenylation signal
   5279..5295    -  protein_bind   lac operator: The lac repressor binds to the lac operator to inhibit transcription in E. coli. This inhibition can be relieved by adding lactose or isopropyl-β-D-thiogalactopyranoside (IPTG). lac repressor encoded by lacI
   5303..5333    -  promoter       lac promoter: promoter for the E. coli lac operon
   5348..5369    -  protein_bind   CAP binding site: CAP binding activates transcription in the presence of cAMP. E. coli catabolite activator protein
   5382..5474    -  CDS            lacI (fragment): lac repressor; lacI; The lac repressor binds to the lac operator to inhibit transcription in E. coli. This inhibition can be relieved by adding lactose or isopropyl-β-D-thiogalactopyranoside (IPTG).
   5657..6245    -  rep_origin     ori: high-copy-number ColE1/pMB1/pBR322/pUC origin of replication
   6416..722     -  CDS            AmpR (across the origin): β-lactamase; bla; confers resistance to ampicillin, carbenicillin, and related antibiotics
>Addgene plasmid #213268 | GPR160-DuET | addgene full sequence | sequence record 430815 | Addgene NGS Result
CGAGACCCACGCTCACCGGCTCCAGATTTATCAGCAATAAACCAGCCAGCCGGAAGGGCCGAGCGCAGAA
GTGGTCCTGCAACTTTATCCGCCTCCATCCAGTCTATTAATTGTTGCCGGGAAGCTAGAGTAAGTAGTTC
GCCAGTTAATAGTTTGCGCAACGTTGTTGCCATTGCTACAGGCATCGTGGTGTCACGCTCGTCGTTTGGT
ATGGCTTCATTCAGCTCCGGTTCCCAACGATCAAGGCGAGTTACATGATCCCCCATGTTGTGCAAAAAAG
CGGTTAGCTCCTTCGGTCCTCCGATCGTTGTCAGAAGTAAGTTGGCCGCAGTGTTATCACTCATGGTTAT
GGCAGCACTGCATAATTCTCTTACTGTCATGCCATCCGTAAGATGCTTTTCTGTGACTGGTGAGTACTCA
ACCAAGTCATTCTGAGAATAGTGTATGCGGCGACCGAGTTGCTCTTGCCCGGCGTCAATACGGGATAATA
CCGCGCCACATAGCAGAACTTTAAAAGTGCTCATCATTGGAAAACGTTCTTCGGGGCGAAAACTCTCAAG
GATCTTACCGCTGTTGAGATCCAGTTCGATGTAACCCACTCGTGCACCCAACTGATCTTCAGCATCTTTT
ACTTTCACCAGCGTTTCTGGGTGAGCAAAAACAGGAAGGCAAAATGCCGCAAAAAAGGGAATAAGGGCGA
CACGGAAATGTTGAATACTCATACTCTTCCTTTTTCAATATTATTGAAGCATTTATCAGGGTTATTGTCT
CATGAGCGGATACATATTTGAATGTATTTAGAAAAATAAACAAATAGGGGTTCCGCGCACATTTCCCCGA
AAAGTGCCACCTGACGTCGACGGATCGGGAGATCTCCCGATCCCCTATGGTGCACTCTCAGTACAATCTG
CTCTGATGCCGCATAGTTAAGCCAGTATCTGCTCCCTGCTTGTGTGTTGGAGGTCGCTGAGTAGTGCGCG
AGCAAAATTTAAGCTACAACAAGGCAAGGCTTGACCGACATTTGCATGAAGAATCTGCTTAGGGTTAGGC
GTTTTGCGCTGCTTCGCGATGTACGGGCCAGATATACGCGTTGACATTGATTATTGACTAGTTATTAATA
GTAATCAATTACGGGGTCATTAGTTCATAGCCCATATATGGAGTTCCGCGTTACATAACTTACGGTAAAT
GGCCCGCCTGGCTGACCGCCCAACGACCCCCGCCCATTGACGTCAATAATGACGTATGTTCCCATAGTAA
CGCCAATAGGGACTTTCCATTGACGTCAATGGGTGGAGTATTTACGGTAAACTGCCCACTTGGCAGTACA
TCAAGTGTATCATATGCCAAGTACGCCCCCTATTGACGTCAATGACGGTAAATGGCCCGCCTGGCATTAT
GCCCAGTACATGACCTTATGGGACTTTCCTACTTGGCAGTACATCTACGTATTAGTCATCGCTATTACCA
TGGTGATGCGGTTTTGGCAGTACATCAATGGGCGTGGATAGCGGTTTGACTCACGGGGATTTCCAAGTCT
CCACCCCATTGACGTCAATGGGAGTTTGTTTTGGCACCAAAATCAACGGGACTTTCCAAAATGTCGTAAC
AACTCCGCCCCATTGACGCAAATGGGCGGTAGGCGTGTACGGTGGGAGGTCTATATAAGCAGAGCTCTCT
GGCTAACTAGAGAACCCACTGCTTACTGGCTTATCGAAATTAATACGACTCACTATAGGGAGACCCAAGC
TGGCTAGCGTTTAAACTTAAGCTTAGCGCCACCATGAAGACGATCATCGCCCTGAGCTACATCTTCTGCC
TGGTATTCGCCGACTACAAGGACGATGATGACGCCAGCATCGATATGACTGCCCTGAGCAGTGAGAATTG
TTCATTCCAGTACCAGCTTAGACAGACAAATCAACCACTCGACGTGAACTACCTGCTTTTCCTCATAATT
CTGGGAAAGATTCTTTTGAACATCCTTACACTGGGTATGCGCCGGAAAAACACATGCCAGAACTTTATGG
AGTACTTCTGCATTAGCTTGGCCTTTGTCGACTTGCTCCTGTTGGTTAATATCTCTATCATCCTGTACTT
CCGGGACTTCGTTCTCCTTAGTATCAGGTTCACTAAGTATCACATTTGTTTGTTCACCCAAATCATATCC
TTTACATATGGATTCCTCCACTACCCAGTTTTTCTCACCGCTTGTATCGACTATTGTCTGAACTTTAGCA
AAACGACCAAACTCTCATTCAAGTGCCAGAAACTCTTTTATTTCTTTACCGTTATACTGATTTGGATATC
CGTACTGGCCTATGTGCTGGGTGATCCCGCCATATACCAGTCCCTGAAGGCCCAGAATGCCTATTCCAGG
CACTGCCCCTTTTACGTGAGTATTCAGAGTTACTGGCTCTCCTTTTTCATGGTGATGATTCTGTTTGTTG
CTTTCATCACGTGCTGGGAGGAAGTGACCACACTGGTCCAAGCTATTCGGATCACCTCTTACATGAATGA
GACCATTCTTTATTTCCCATTTAGCTCCCACAGCAGCTATACTGTGCGGAGCAAAAAAATCTTCCTTAGT
AAGCTGATCGTGTGTTTCCTGAGCACCTGGCTGCCCTTCGTGCTTCTCCAGGTGATAATTGTGCTGCTGA
AGGTGCAGATCCCCGCGTACATTGAGATGAATATTCCATGGCTGTACTTTGTGAACTCTTTTTTGATCGC
TACTGTCTATTGGTTCAATTGCCACAAGCTCAACCTTAAGGATATTGGTCTGCCCCTTGACCCCTTCGTG
AATTGGAAATGCTGTTTTATTCCTCTTACAATCCCGAATCTCGAACAGATCGAGAAGCCGATATCCATCA
TGATCTGTATCGATACCGGTGGACGCACCGGTGAATTCGATGAGGCCAGCACCACCGTGTCTAAGACCGA
GACTTCTCAGGTGGCCCCTGCCTAACTCGAGTCTAGAGGGCCCGTTTAAACCCGCTGATCAGCCTCGACT
GTGCCTTCTAGTTGCCAGCCATCTGTTGTTTGCCCCTCCCCCGTGCCTTCCTTGACCCTGGAAGGTGCCA
CTCCCACTGTCCTTTCCTAATAAAATGAGGAAATTGCATCGCATTGTCTGAGTAGGTGTCATTCTATTCT
GGGGGGTGGGGTGGGGCAGGACAGCAAGGGGGAGGATTGGGAAGACAATAGCAGGCATGCTGGGGATGCG
GTGGGCTCTATGGCTTCTGAGGCGGAAAGAACCAGCTGGGGCTCTAGGGGGTATCCCC
[124 nt withheld, positions 3279-3402]
C
[91 nt withheld, positions 3404-3494]
A
[49 nt withheld, positions 3496-3544]
CCTTTGACGTTGGAGTCCACGTTCTTT
[37 nt withheld, positions 3572-3608]
ACCCTATCTCGGTCTATTCTTTTGATTTATAAGGGATTTTGCCGATTTCGGCCTATTGGTTAAAAAATGA
GCTGATTTAACAAAAATTTAACGCGAATTAATTCTGTGGAATGTGTGTCAGTTAGGGTGTGGAAAGTCCC
CAGGCTCCCCAGCAGGCAGAAGTATGCAAAGCATGCATCTCAATTAGTCAGCAACCAGGTGTGGAAAGTC
CCCAGGCTCCCCAGCAGGCAGAAGTATGCAAAGCATGCATCTCAATTAGTCAGCAACCATAGTCCCGCCC
CTAACTCCGCCCATCCCGCCCCTAACTCCGCCCAGTTCCGCCCATTCTCCGCCCCATGGCTGACTAATTT
TTTTTATTTATGCAGAGGCCGAGGCCGCCTCTGCCTCTGAGCTATTCCAGAAGTAGTGAGGAGGCTTTTT
TGGAGGCCTAGGCTTTTGCAAAAAGCTCCCGGGAGCTTGTATATCCATTTTCGGATCTGATCAAGAGACA
GGATGAGGATCGTTTCGCATGATTGAACAAGATGGATTGCACGCAGGTTCTCCGGCCGCTTGGGTGGAGA
GGCTATTCGGCTATGACTGGGCACAACAGACAATCGGCTGCTCTGATGCCGCCGTGTTCCGGCTGTCAGC
GCAGGGGCGCCCGGTTCTTTTTGTCAAGACCGACCTGTCCGGTGCCCTGAATGAACTGCAGGACGAGGCA
GCGCGGCTATCGTGGCTGGCCACGACGGGCGTTCCTTGCGCAGCTGTGCTCGACGTTGTCACTGAAGCGG
GAAGGGACTGGCTGCTATTGGGCGAAGTGCCGGGGCAGGATCTCCTGTCATCTCACCTTGCTCCTGCCGA
GAAAGTATCCATCATGGCTGATGCAATGCGGCGGCTGCATACGCTTGATCCGGCTACCTGCCCATTCGAC
CACCAAGCGAAACATCGCATCGAGCGAGCACGTACTCGGATGGAAGCCGGTCTTGTCGATCAGGATGATC
TGGACGAAGAGCATCAGGGGCTCGCGCCAGCCGAACTGTTCGCCAGGCTCAAGGCGCGCATGCCCGACGG
CGAGGATCTCGTCGTGACCCATGGCGATGCCTGCTTGCCGAATATCATGGTGGAAAATGGCCGCTTTTCT
GGATTCATCGACTGTGGCCGGCTGGGTGTGGCGGACCGCTATCAGGACATAGCGTTGGCTACCCGTGATA
TTGCTGAAGAGCTTGGCGGCGAATGGGCTGACCGCTTCCTCGTGCTTTACGGTATCGCCGCTCCCGATTC
GCAGCGCATCGCCTTCTATCGCCTTCTTGACGAGTTCTTCTGAGCGGGACTCTGGGGTTCGAAATGACCG
ACCAAGCGACGCCCAACCTGCCATCACGAGATTTCGATTCCACCGCCGCCTTCTATGAAAGGTTGGGCTT
CGGAATCGTTTTCCGGGACGCCGGCTGGATGATCCTCCAGCGCGGGGATCTCATGCTGGAGTTCTTCGCC
CACCCCAACTTGTTTATTGCAGCTTATAATGGTTACAAATAAAGCAATAGCATCACAAATTTCACAAATA
AAGCATTTTTTTCACTGCATTCTAGTTGTGGTTTGTCCAAACTCATCAATGTATCTTATCATGTCTGTAT
ACCGTCGACCTCTAGCTAGAGCTTGGCGTAATCATGGTCATAGCTGTTTCCTGTGTGAAATTGTTATCCG
CTCACAATTCCACACAACATACGAGCCGGAAGCATAAAGTGTAAAGCCTGGGGTGCCTAATGAGTGAGCT
AACTCACATTAATTGCGTTGCGCTCACTGCCCGCTTTCCAGTCGGGAAACCTGTCGTGCCAGCTGCATTA
ATGAATCGGCCAACGCGCGGGGAGAGGCGGTTTGCGTATTGGGCGCTCTTCCGCTTCCTCGCTCACTGAC
TCGCTGCGCTCGGTCGTTCGGCTGCGGCGAGCGGTATCAGCTCACTCAAAGGCGGTAATACGGTTATCCA
CAGAATCAGGGGATAACGCAGGAAAGAACATGTGAGCAAAAGGCCAGCAAAAGGCCAGGAACCGTAAAAA
GGCCGCGTTGCTGGCGTTTTTCCATAGGCTCCGCCCCCCTGACGAGCATCACAAAAATCGACGCTCAAGT
CAGAGGTGGCGAAACCCGACAGGACTATAAAGATACCAGGCGTTTCCCCCTGGAAGCTCCCTCGTGCGCT
CTCCTGTTCCGACCCTGCCGCTTACCGGATACCTGTCCGCCTTTCTCCCTTCGGGAAGCGTGGCGCTTTC
TCATAGCTCACGCTGTAGGTATCTCAGTTCGGTGTAGGTCGTTCGCTCCAAGCTGGGCTGTGTGCACGAA
CCCCCCGTTCAGCCCGACCGCTGCGCCTTATCCGGTAACTATCGTCTTGAGTCCAACCCGGTAAGACACG
ACTTATCGCCACTGGCAGCAGCCACTGGTAACAGGATTAGCAGAGCGAGGTATGTAGGCGGTGCTACAGA
GTTCTTGAAGTGGTGGCCTAACTACGGCTACACTAGAAGAACGGTATTTGGTATCTGCGCTCTGCTGAAG
CCAGTTACCTTCGGAAAAAGAGTTGGTAGCTCTTGATCCGGCAAACAAACCACCGCTGGTAGCGGTGGTT
TTTTTGTTTGCAAGCAGCAGATTACGCGCAGAAAAAAAGGATCTCAAGAAGATCCTTTGATCTTTTCTAC
GGGGTCTGACGCTCAGTGGAACGAAAACTCACGTTAAGGGATTTTGGTCATGAGATTATCAAAAAGGATC
TTCACCTAGATCCTTTTAAATTAAAAATGAAGTTTTAAATCAATCTAAAGTATATATGAGTAAACTTGGT
CTGACAGTTACCAATGCTTAATCAGTGAGGCACCTATCTCAGCGATCTGTCTATTTCGTTCATCCATAGT
TGCCTGACTCCCCGTCGTGTAGATAACTACGATACGGGAGGGCTTACCATCTGGCCCCAGTGCTGCAATG
ATACCG
